Addgene plasmid #236143: EW434 4x(ZNF35/ZNF35tar)-SFFV-GFP
Purpose: Fluorescent reporter encoding GFP under control of SFFV promoter with four ZNF35/ZNF35 binding sites upstream
Depositing lab: Xiaojing Gao. Depositing organization: Stanford University. Publication: Machine-guided dual-objective protein engineering for deimmunization and therapeutic functions. Wolfsberg E, Paul JS, Tycko J, Chen B, Bassik MC, Bintu L, Alizadeh AA, Gao XJ. Cell Syst. 2025 Jul 16;16(7):101299. doi: 10.1016/j.cels.2025.101299. Epub 2025 Jun 3. PubMed 40466641.
Backbone
  Vector backbone: FLP-IN
  Vector type: Mammalian Expression
  Selectable markers: Puromycin
Growth in bacteria
  Bacterial resistance: Ampicillin, 100 μg/mL
  Growth temperature: 37°C
  Growth strain: DH5alpha
  Copy number: High Copy
Gene/Insert
  Gene/Insert name: EGFP
  Species: Synthetic
  Promoter: SFFV promoter with four ZNF35/ZNF35 binding sites upstream
  Cloning method: Gibson Cloning
Terms and licenses: Academic/Nonprofit Terms; Industry Terms: Not Available to Industry
Depositor comments: See https://benchling.com/s/seq-MKI6yk5n3yUn4aS2lHvt?m=slm-pY0JHVE92ThburznaHpUfor annotated sequence. Please visit https://doi.org/10.1101/2025.02.24.639918 for bioRxiv preprint.
How to cite: EW434 4x(ZNF35/ZNF35tar)-SFFV-GFP was a gift from Xiaojing Gao (Addgene plasmid # 236143 ; http://n2t.net/addgene:236143 ; RRID:Addgene_236143)
