[The description below was written by a language model from this plasmid's Addgene catalogue record and pLannotate feature annotations shown in this document.]
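Description:
EW434 4x(ZNF35/ZNF35tar)-SFFV-GFP is a 5.8 kb mammalian expression reporter plasmid built on a Flp-In backbone. It is propagated in E. coli through a high-copy ColE1/pUC-type origin and selected with ampicillin via the β-lactamase gene. Remnants of the parental vector are also annotated, including a partial f1 origin and lac promoter/operator elements.

The reporter cassette consists of the spleen focus-forming virus LTR (SFFV) promoter driving EGFP, terminated by a bovine growth hormone polyadenylation signal. According to the catalogue entry, four ZNF35/ZNF35 target sites sit upstream of the promoter. These sites are not annotated individually in the feature table, but roughly 300 bp lie ahead of the SFFV promoter, where only a short minimal-promoter fragment was detected. Because SFFV is a strong constitutive promoter, this layout lets GFP fluorescence report the activity of ZNF35 zinc-finger-based DNA-binding proteins recruited next to it. Such a design would suit fusions to transcriptional effector domains, although the record does not spell out the assay. The associated work concerns machine-guided engineering of proteins for deimmunization alongside therapeutic function.

Downstream of the reporter lies an FRT site placed directly before a hygromycin resistance coding sequence with an SV40 polyadenylation signal and no intact promoter of its own. This is the usual Flp-In arrangement: FLP-mediated recombination into a genomic FRT landing site places the marker behind a resident promoter, so single-copy stable integrants can be selected. The catalogue lists puromycin as the mammalian selectable marker, but the sequenced plasmid carries HygR and no annotated puromycin resistance gene, a discrepancy the record does not resolve.
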