Features (pLannotate 1.2.2; 19 found; start..end, strand, type, name):
    199..216     +  promoter       minP (fragment): minimal TATA-box promoter with low basal activity
    311..718     +  promoter       SFFV promoter: spleen focus-forming virus long terminal repeat (LTR) promoter
    741..1454    +  CDS            EGFP: EGFP is a basic (constitutively fluorescent) green fluorescent protein published in 1996, derived from Aequorea victoria. It is reported to be a rapidly-maturing weak dimer with moderate acid sensitivity.
   1573..1797    +  polyA_signal   bGH poly(A) signal: bovine growth hormone polyadenylation signal
   1813..1836    +  polyA_signal   bGH poly(A) signal (fragment): bovine growth hormone polyadenylation signal
   1840..1861    +  promoter       SV40 promoter (fragment): SV40 enhancer and early promoter
   1882..2115    +  rep_origin     f1 ori (fragment) (sequence partly withheld): f1 bacteriophage origin of replication; arrow indicates direction of (+) strand synthesis
   2120..2167    +  protein_bind   FRT: FLP-mediated recombination occurs in the 8-bp core sequence TCTAGAAA (Turan and Bode, 2011). FLP recombinase from the Saccharomyces cerevisiae 2μ plasmid
   2175..3197    +  CDS            HygR: aminoglycoside phosphotransferase from E. coli; aph(4)-Ia; confers resistance to hygromycin
   3207..3332    +  CDS            ble (fragment): BLE_KLEPN - Experimental evidence at protein level: Swiss-Prot protein existence level 1. Binding protein with a strong affinity to the bleomycin family of antibiotics. Binds to CL990; an antimitotic-antibiotic compound. From Klebsiella pneumoniae.
   3327..3448    +  polyA_signal   SV40 poly(A) signal: SV40 polyadenylation signal
   3521..3537    -  protein_bind   lac operator: The lac repressor binds to the lac operator to inhibit transcription in E. coli. This inhibition can be relieved by adding lactose or isopropyl-β-D-thiogalactopyranoside (IPTG). lac repressor encoded by lacI
   3545..3575    -  promoter       lac promoter: promoter for the E. coli lac operon
   3590..3611    -  protein_bind   CAP binding site: CAP binding activates transcription in the presence of cAMP. E. coli catabolite activator protein
   3624..3716    -  CDS            lacI (fragment): lac repressor; lacI; The lac repressor binds to the lac operator to inhibit transcription in E. coli. This inhibition can be relieved by adding lactose or isopropyl-β-D-thiogalactopyranoside (IPTG).
   3899..4487    -  rep_origin     ori: high-copy-number ColE1/pMB1/pBR322/pUC origin of replication
   4658..5518    -  CDS            AmpR: β-lactamase; bla; confers resistance to ampicillin, carbenicillin, and related antibiotics
   5519..5623    -  promoter       AmpR promoter: bla
   5682..5734    -  misc_feature   bom (fragment): basis of mobility region from pBR322
>Addgene plasmid #236143 | EW434 4x(ZNF35/ZNF35tar)-SFFV-GFP | addgene full sequence | sequence record 468452 | Addgene NGS Result
TTAAGCTACAACAAGGCAAGGCTTGACCGACAATTGACGATTGAGTAACACTGTATCTAGTCTACCTACA
GGGCTCATATATAAAGAGATATATAAAGAGCTCTTCATATATAAAGAGATATATAAAGAGGAGGTCATAT
ATAAAGAGATATATAAAGAGCAGAACATATATAAAGAGATATATAAAGAGTATCAGTCTAGAGGGTATAT
AATGGATCCCAAATTGCCGATAAAATAAAAGATTTTATTTAGTCTCCAGAAAAAGGGGGGAATGAAAGAC
CCCACCTGTAGGTTTGGCAAGCTAGCTGCAGTAACGCCATTTTGCAAGGCATGGAAAAATACCAAACCAA
GAATAGAGAAGTTCAGATCAAGGGCGGGTACATGAAAATAGCTAACGTTGGGCCAAACAGGATATCTGCG
GTGAGCAGTTTCGGCCCCGGCCCGGGGCCAAGAACAGATGGTCACCGCAGTTTCGGCCCCGGCCCGAGGC
CAAGAACAGATGGTCCCCAGATATGGCCCAACCCTCAGCAGTTTCTTAAGACCCATCAGATGTTTCCAGG
CTCCCCCAAGGACCTGAAATGACCCTGCGCCTTATTTGAATTAACCAATCAGCCTGCTTCTCGCTTCTGT
TCGCGCGCTTCTGCTTCCCGAGCTCTATAAAAGAGCTCACAACCCCTCACTCGGCGCGCCAGTCCTCCGA
CAGACTGAGTCGCCCGGGAAGCTTCGCCACCATGGGATCCGTCTCAAAGGGCGAGGAACTTTTTACGGGC
GTTGTTCCGATCCTCGTCGAATTGGACGGGGACGTTAATGGGCATAAATTCTCAGTTAGTGGTGAGGGTG
AGGGGGACGCGACATATGGGAAACTTACGCTGAAGTTCATATGTACCACCGGAAAATTGCCAGTGCCGTG
GCCTACTCTCGTCACCACCCTGACATATGGTGTTCAGTGTTTTAGCCGGTATCCAGACCATATGAAACAG
CACGATTTTTTTAAATCCGCTATGCCTGAAGGTTACGTACAGGAGCGAACGATATTTTTTAAAGACGACG
GAAACTACAAAACTAGAGCCGAGGTAAAATTCGAGGGTGACACTCTCGTGAACCGGATCGAACTGAAGGG
CATAGATTTTAAGGAGGATGGCAATATACTGGGCCACAAGCTCGAATACAACTATAATTCTCATAATGTC
TATATCATGGCGGACAAACAGAAAAACGGCATCAAGGTAAACTTTAAAATCCGACACAATATTGAGGACG
GCTCTGTCCAGCTTGCGGACCATTACCAACAGAACACGCCGATAGGGGATGGTCCAGTACTTCTCCCTGA
TAATCACTATTTGTCTACTCAGTCAGCTCTTAGCAAGGACCCAAACGAAAAACGGGATCACATGGTCCTT
CTTGAGTTCGTCACTGCGGCTGGGATAACACTCGGGATGGACGAACTGTATAAGACCGGTTAGGCCGCTC
GAGGAGGGCCCGAACAAAAACTCATCTCAGAAGAGGATCTGAATAGCGCCGTCGACCATCATCATAATCA
TCATTGAGTTTAAACCCGCTGATCAGCCTCGACTGTGCCTTCTAGTTGCCAGCCATCTGTTGTTTGCCCC
TCCCCCGTGCCTTCCTTGACCCTGGAAGGTGCCACTCCCACTGTCCTTTCCTAATAAAATGAGGAAATTG
CATCGCATTGTCTGAGTAGGTGTCATTCTATTCTGGGGGGTGGGGTGGGGCAGGACAGCAAGGGGGAGGA
TTGGGAAGACAATAGCAGGCATGCTGGGGATGCGGTGGGCTCTATGGAGATCTATCGATGTTCTGGGGAT
GCGGTGGGCTCTATGGCTTCTGAGGCGGAAAGAACCAGCTGGGGCTCTAGGGGGTATCCCC
[124 nt withheld, positions 1882-2005]
C
[91 nt withheld, positions 2007-2097]
AGGGTGATGGTTCACGTACCTAGAAGTTCCTATTCCGAAGTTCCTATTCTCTAGAAAGTATAGGAACTTC
CTTGGCCAAAAAGCCTGAACTCACCGCGACGTCTGTCGAGAAGTTTCTGATCGAAAAGTTCGACAGCGTC
TCCGACCTGATGCAGCTCTCGGAGGGCGAAGAATCTCGTGCTTTCAGCTTCGATGTAGGAGGGCGTGGAT
ATGTCCTGCGGGTAAATAGCTGCGCCGATGGTTTCTACAAAGATCGTTATGTTTATCGGCACTTTGCATC
GGCCGCGCTCCCGATTCCGGAAGTGCTTGACATTGGGGAATTCAGCGAGAGCCTGACCTATTGCATCTCC
CGCCGTGCACAGGGTGTCACGTTGCAAGACCTGCCTGAAACCGAACTGCCCGCTGTTCTGCAGCCGGTCG
CGGAGGCCATGGATGCGATCGCTGCGGCCGATCTTAGCCAGACGAGCGGGTTCGGCCCATTCGGACCGCA
AGGAATCGGTCAATACACTACATGGCGTGATTTCATATGCGCGATTGCTGATCCCCATGTGTATCACTGG
CAAACTGTGATGGACGACACCGTCAGTGCGTCCGTCGCGCAGGCTCTCGATGAGCTGATGCTTTGGGCCG
AGGACTGCCCCGAAGTCCGGCACCTCGTGCACGCGGATTTCGGCTCCAACAATGTCCTGACGGACAATGG
CCGCATAACAGCGGTCATTGACTGGAGCGAGGCGATGTTCGGGGATTCCCAATACGAGGTCGCCAACATC
TTCTTCTGGAGGCCGTGGTTGGCTTGTATGGAGCAGCAGACGCGCTACTTCGAGCGGAGGCATCCGGAGC
TTGCAGGATCGCCGCGGCTCCGGGCGTATATGCTCCGCATTGGTCTTGACCAACTCTATCAGAGCTTGGT
TGACGGCAATTTCGATGATGCAGCTTGGGCGCAGGGTCGATGCGACGCAATCGTCCGATCCGGAGCCGGG
ACTGTCGGGCGTACACAAATCGCCCGCAGAAGCGCGGCCGTCTGGACCGATGGCTGTGTAGAAGTACTCG
CCGATAGTGGAAACCGACGCCCCAGCACTCGTCCGAGGGCAAAGGAATAGCACGTACTACGAGATTTCGA
TTCCACCGCCGCCTTCTATGAAAGGTTGGGCTTCGGAATCGTTTTCCGGGACGCCGGCTGGATGATCCTC
CAGCGCGGGGATCTCATGCTGGAGTTCTTCGCCCACCCCAACTTGTTTATTGCAGCTTATAATGGTTACA
AATAAAGCAATAGCATCACAAATTTCACAAATAAAGCATTTTTTTCACTGCATTCTAGTTGTGGTTTGTC
CAAACTCATCAATGTATCTTATCATGTCTGTATACCGTCGACCTCTAGCTAGAGCTTGGCGTAATCATGG
TCATAGCTGTTTCCTGTGTGAAATTGTTATCCGCTCACAATTCCACACAACATACGAGCCGGAAGCATAA
AGTGTAAAGCCTGGGGTGCCTAATGAGTGAGCTAACTCACATTAATTGCGTTGCGCTCACTGCCCGCTTT
CCAGTCGGGAAACCTGTCGTGCCAGCTGCATTAATGAATCGGCCAACGCGCGGGGAGAGGCGGTTTGCGT
ATTGGGCGCTCTTCCGCTTCCTCGCTCACTGACTCGCTGCGCTCGGTCGTTCGGCTGCGGCGAGCGGTAT
CAGCTCACTCAAAGGCGGTAATACGGTTATCCACAGAATCAGGGGATAACGCAGGAAAGAACATGTGAGC
AAAAGGCCAGCAAAAGGCCAGGAACCGTAAAAAGGCCGCGTTGCTGGCGTTTTTCCATAGGCTCCGCCCC
CCTGACGAGCATCACAAAAATCGACGCTCAAGTCAGAGGTGGCGAAACCCGACAGGACTATAAAGATACC
AGGCGTTTCCCCCTGGAAGCTCCCTCGTGCGCTCTCCTGTTCCGACCCTGCCGCTTACCGGATACCTGTC
CGCCTTTCTCCCTTCGGGAAGCGTGGCGCTTTCTCATAGCTCACGCTGTAGGTATCTCAGTTCGGTGTAG
GTCGTTCGCTCCAAGCTGGGCTGTGTGCACGAACCCCCCGTTCAGCCCGACCGCTGCGCCTTATCCGGTA
ACTATCGTCTTGAGTCCAACCCGGTAAGACACGACTTATCGCCACTGGCAGCAGCCACTGGTAACAGGAT
TAGCAGAGCGAGGTATGTAGGCGGTGCTACAGAGTTCTTGAAGTGGTGGCCTAACTACGGCTACACTAGA
AGAACAGTATTTGGTATCTGCGCTCTGCTGAAGCCAGTTACCTTCGGAAAAAGAGTTGGTAGCTCTTGAT
CCGGCAAACAAACCACCGCTGGTAGCGGTGGTTTTTTTGTTTGCAAGCAGCAGATTACGCGCAGAAAAAA
AGGATCTCAAGAAGATCCTTTGATCTTTTCTACGGGGTCTGACGCTCAGTGGAACGAAAACTCACGTTAA
GGGATTTTGGTCATGAGATTATCAAAAAGGATCTTCACCTAGATCCTTTTAAATTAAAAATGAAGTTTTA
AATCAATCTAAAGTATATATGAGTAAACTTGGTCTGACAGTTACCAATGCTTAATCAGTGAGGCACCTAT
CTCAGCGATCTGTCTATTTCGTTCATCCATAGTTGCCTGACTCCCCGTCGTGTAGATAACTACGATACGG
GAGGGCTTACCATCTGGCCCCAGTGCTGCAATGATACCGCGAGACCCACGCTCACCGGCTCCAGATTTAT
CAGCAATAAACCAGCCAGCCGGAAGGGCCGAGCGCAGAAGTGGTCCTGCAACTTTATCCGCCTCCATCCA
GTCTATTAATTGTTGCCGGGAAGCTAGAGTAAGTAGTTCGCCAGTTAATAGTTTGCGCAACGTTGTTGCC
ATTGCTACAGGCATCGTGGTGTCACGCTCGTCGTTTGGTATGGCTTCATTCAGCTCCGGTTCCCAACGAT
CAAGGCGAGTTACATGATCCCCCATGTTGTGCAAAAAAGCGGTTAGCTCCTTCGGTCCTCCGATCGTTGT
CAGAAGTAAGTTGGCCGCAGTGTTATCACTCATGGTTATGGCAGCACTGCATAATTCTCTTACTGTCATG
CCATCCGTAAGATGCTTTTCTGTGACTGGTGAGTACTCAACCAAGTCATTCTGAGAATAGTGTATGCGGC
GACCGAGTTGCTCTTGCCCGGCGTCAATACGGGATAATACCGCGCCACATAGCAGAACTTTAAAAGTGCT
CATCATTGGAAAACGTTCTTCGGGGCGAAAACTCTCAAGGATCTTACCGCTGTTGAGATCCAGTTCGATG
TAACCCACTCGTGCACCCAACTGATCTTCAGCATCTTTTACTTTCACCAGCGTTTCTGGGTGAGCAAAAA
CAGGAAGGCAAAATGCCGCAAAAAAGGGAATAAGGGCGACACGGAAATGTTGAATACTCATACTCTTCCT
TTTTCAATATTATTGAAGCATTTATCAGGGTTATTGTCTCATGAGCGGATACATATTTGAATGTATTTAG
AAAAATAAACAAATAGGGGTTCCGCGCACATTTCCCCGAAAAGTGCCACCTGACGTCGACGGATCGGGAG
ATCTCCCGATCCCCTATGGTGCACTCTCAGTACAATCTGCTCTGATGCCGCATAGTTAAGCCAGTATCTG
CTCCCTGCTTGTGTGTTGGAGGTCGCTGAGTAGTGCGCGAGCAAAAT
